>Addgene plasmid #112155 | eGFP-PRM-5R | addgene full sequence | sequence record 236127 | Addgene NGS Result
GCGGTGGCGGCTCACCGGTCGCCACCATGGTGAGCAAGGGCGAGGAGCTGTTCACCGGGGTGGTGCCCAT
CCTGGTCGAGCTGGACGGCGACGTAAACGGCCACAAGTTCAGCGTGTCCGGCGAGGGCGAGGGCGATGCC
ACCTACGGCAAGCTGACCCTGAAGTTCATCTGCACCACCGGCAAGCTGCCCGTGCCCTGGCCCACCCTCG
TGACCACCCTGACCTACGGCGTGCAGTGCTTCAGCCGCTACCCCGACCACATGAAGCAGCACGACTTCTT
CAAGTCCGCCATGCCCGAAGGCTACGTCCAGGAGCGCACCATCTTCTTCAAGGACGACGGCAACTACAAG
ACCCGCGCCGAGGTGAAGTTCGAGGGCGACACCCTGGTGAACCGCATCGAGCTGAAGGGCATCGACTTCA
AGGAGGACGGCAACATCCTGGGGCACAAGCTGGAGTACAACTACAACAGCCACAACGTCTATATCATGGC
CGACAAGCAGAAGAACGGCATCAAGGTGAACTTCAAGATCCGCCACAACATCGAGGACGGCAGCGTGCAG
CTCGCCGACCACTACCAGCAGAACACCCCCATCGGCGACGGCCCCGTGCTGCTGCCCGACAACCACTACC
TGAGCACCCAGTCCGCCCTGAGCAAAGACCCCAACGAGAAGCGCGATCACATGGTCCTGCTGGAGTTCGT
GACCGCCGCCGGGATCACTCTCGGCATGGACGAGCTGTACAAGTAAAGCGGCCGCGACTCTAGATCATAA
TCAGCCATACCACATTTGTAGAGGTTTTACTTGCTTTAAAAAACCTCCCACACCTCCCCCTGAACCTGAA
ACATAAAATGAATGCAATTGTTGTTGTTAACTTGTTTATTGCAGCTTATAATGGTTACAAATAAAGCAAT
AGCATCACAAATTTCACAAATAAAGCATTTTTTTCACTGCATTCTAGTTGTGGTTTGTCCAAACTCATCA
ATGTATCTTAAGGCGTAAATTGTAAGCGTTAATATTTTGTTAAAATTCGCGTTAAATTTTTGTTAAATCA
GCTCATTTTTTAACCAATAGGCCGAAATCGGCAAAATCCCTTATAAATCAAAAGAATAGACCGAGATAGG
GT
[37 nt withheld, positions 1123-1159]
AAAGAACGTGGACTCCAACGTCAAAGG
[49 nt withheld, positions 1187-1235]
T
[91 nt withheld, positions 1237-1327]
G
[124 nt withheld, positions 1329-1452]
CAGGTGGCACTTTTCGGGGAAATGTGCGCGGAACCCCTATTTGTTTATTTTTCTAAATACATTCAAATAT
GTATCCGCTCATGAGACAATAACCCTGATAAATGCTTCAATAATATTGAAAAAGGAAGAGTCCTGAGGCG
GAAAGAACCAGCTGTGGAATGTGTGTCAGTTAGGGTGTGGAAAGTCCCCAGGCTCCCCAGCAGGCAGAAG
TATGCAAAGCATGCATCTCAATTAGTCAGCAACCAGGTGTGGAAAGTCCCCAGGCTCCCCAGCAGGCAGA
AGTATGCAAAGCATGCATCTCAATTAGTCAGCAACCATAGTCCCGCCCCTAACTCCGCCCATCCCGCCCC
TAACTCCGCCCAGTTCCGCCCATTCTCCGCCCCATGGCTGACTAATTTTTTTTATTTATGCAGAGGCCGA
GGCCGCCTCGGCCTCTGAGCTATTCCAGAAGTAGTGAGGAGGCTTTTTTGGAGGCCTAGGCTTTTGCAAA
GATCGATCAAGAGACAGGATGAGGATCGTTTCGCATGATTGAACAAGATGGATTGCACGCAGGTTCTCCG
GCCGCTTGGGTGGAGAGGCTATTCGGCTATGACTGGGCACAACAGACAATCGGCTGCTCTGATGCCGCCG
TGTTCCGGCTGTCAGCGCAGGGGCGCCCGGTTCTTTTTGTCAAGACCGACCTGTCCGGTGCCCTGAATGA
ACTGCAAGACGAGGCAGCGCGGCTATCGTGGCTGGCCACGACGGGCGTTCCTTGCGCAGCTGTGCTCGAC
GTTGTCACTGAAGCGGGAAGGGACTGGCTGCTATTGGGCGAAGTGCCGGGGCAGGATCTCCTGTCATCTC
ACCTTGCTCCTGCCGAGAAAGTATCCATCATGGCTGATGCAATGCGGCGGCTGCATACGCTTGATCCGGC
TACCTGCCCATTCGACCACCAAGCGAAACATCGCATCGAGCGAGCACGTACTCGGATGGAAGCCGGTCTT
GTCGATCAGGATGATCTGGACGAAGAGCATCAGGGGCTCGCGCCAGCCGAACTGTTCGCCAGGCTCAAGG
CGAGCATGCCCGACGGCGAGGATCTCGTCGTGACCCATGGCGATGCCTGCTTGCCGAATATCATGGTGGA
AAATGGCCGCTTTTCTGGATTCATCGACTGTGGCCGGCTGGGTGTGGCGGACCGCTATCAGGACATAGCG
TTGGCTACCCGTGATATTGCTGAAGAGCTTGGCGGCGAATGGGCTGACCGCTTCCTCGTGCTTTACGGTA
TCGCCGCTCCCGATTCGCAGCGCATCGCCTTCTATCGCCTTCTTGACGAGTTCTTCTGAGCGGGACTCTG
GGGTTCGAAATGACCGACCAAGCGACGCCCAACCTGCCATCACGAGATTTCGATTCCACCGCCGCCTTCT
ATGAAAGGTTGGGCTTCGGAATCGTTTTCCGGGACGCCGGCTGGATGATCCTCCAGCGCGGGGATCTCAT
GCTGGAGTTCTTCGCCCACCCTAGGGGGAGGCTAACTGAAACACGGAAGGAGACAATACCGGAAGGAACC
CGCGCTATGACGGCAATAAAAAGACAGAATAAAACGCACGGTGTTGGGTCGTTTGTTCATAAACGCGGGG
TTCGGTCCCAGGGCTGGCACTCTGTCGATACCCCACCGAGACCCCATTGGGGCCAATACGCCCGCGTTTC
TTCCTTTTCCCCACCCCACCCCCCAAGTTCGGGTGAAGGCCCAGGGCTCGCAGCCAACGTCGGGGCGGCA
GGCCCTGCCATAGCCTCAGGTTACTCATATATACTTTAGATTGATTTAAAACTTCATTTTTAATTTAAAA
GGATCTAGGTGAAGATCCTTTTTGATAATCTCATGACCAAAATCCCTTAACGTGAGTTTTCGTTCCACTG
AGCGTCAGACCCCGTAGAAAAGATCAAAGGATCTTCTTGAGATCCTTTTTTTCTGCGCGTAATCTGCTGC
TTGCAAACAAAAAAACCACCGCTACCAGCGGTGGTTTGTTTGCCGGATCAAGAGCTACCAACTCTTTTTC
CGAAGGTAACTGGCTTCAGCAGAGCGCAGATACCAAATACTGTTCTTCTAGTGTAGCCGTAGTTAGGCCA
CCACTTCAAGAACTCTGTAGCACCGCCTACATACCTCGCTCTGCTAATCCTGTTACCAGTGGCTGCTGCC
AGTGGCGATAAGTCGTGTCTTACCGGGTTGGACTCAAGACGATAGTTACCGGATAAGGCGCAGCGGTCGG
GCTGAACGGGGGGTTCGTGCACACAGCCCAGCTTGGAGCGAACGACCTACACCGAACTGAGATACCTACA
GCGTGAGCTATGAGAAAGCGCCACGCTTCCCGAAGGGAGAAAGGCGGACAGGTATCCGGTAAGCGGCAGG
GTCGGAACAGGAGAGCGCACGAGGGAGCTTCCAGGGGGAAACGCCTGGTATCTTTATAGTCCTGTCGGGT
TTCGCCACCTCTGACTTGAGCGTCGATTTTTGTGATGCTCGTCAGGGGGGCGGAGCCTATGGAAAAACGC
CAGCAACGCGGCCTTTTTACGGTTCCTGGCCTTTTGCTGGCCTTTTGCTCACATGTTCTTTCCTGCGTTA
TCCCCTGATTCTGTGGATAACCGTATTACCGCCATGCATTAGTTATTAATAGTAATCAATTACGGGGTCA
TTAGTTCATAGCCCATATATGGAGTTCCGCGTTACATAACTTACGGTAAATGGCCCGCCTGGCTGACCGC
CCAACGACCCCCGCCCATTGACGTCAATAATGACGTATGTTCCCATAGTAACGCCAATAGGGACTTTCCA
TTGACGTCAATGGGTGGAGTATTTACGGTAAACTGCCCACTTGGCAGTACATCAAGTGTATCATATGCCA
AGTACGCCCCCTATTGACGTCAATGACGGTAAATGGCCCGCCTGGCATTATGCCCAGTACATGACCTTAT
GGGACTTTCCTACTTGGCAGTACATCTACGTATTAGTCATCGCTATTACCATGGTGATGCGGTTTTGGCA
GTACATCAATGGGCGTGGATAGCGGTTTGACTCACGGGGATTTCCAAGTCTCCACCCCATTGACGTCAAT
GGGAGTTTGTTTTGGCACCAAAATCAACGGGACTTTCCAAAATGTCGTAACAACTCCGCCCCATTGACGC
AAATGGGCGGTAGGCGTGTACGGTGGGAGGTCTATATAAGCAGAGCTGGTTTAGTGAACCGTCAGATCCG
CTAGCGCTACCGGACTCAGATCTCGAGATGGAACAAAAACTCATCTCAGAAGAGGATCTGCGAATTCTGC
ATATGAAAGGAGGCAGCTGGGGGGGTAGCGCGCCACCTCCACCTCCACCTAGCCGTGGGTGGGGCTCAGG
TGGTTCTGGGGGTAGCGGAGGAAGTGCGCCACCTCCACCTCCACCTAGCCGTGGCGGTGGCGGCTCAGGT
GGTTCTGGGGGTAGCGGAGGAAGTGCGCCACCTCCACCTCCACCTAGCCGTGGCGGTGGCGGCTCACGGG
ATCCAGGTGGTTCTGGGGGTAGCGGAGGAAGTGCGCCACCTCCACCTCCACCTAGCCGTGGGTGGGGCTC
AGGTGGTTCTGGGGGTAGCGGAGGAAGTGCGCCACCTCCACCTCCACCTAGCCGTG
Features (pLannotate 1.2.2; 14 found; start..end, strand, type, name):
     27..746     +  CDS            EGFP: the original enhanced GFP (Yang et al., 1996) mammalian codon-optimized
    763..846     +  CDS            large T antigen (fragment): large T antigen from SV40 (simian virus 40)
    869..990     +  polyA_signal   SV40 poly(A) signal: SV40 polyadenylation signal
   1024..1452    -  rep_origin     f1 ori (sequence partly withheld): f1 bacteriophage origin of replication; arrow indicates direction of (+) strand synthesis
   1479..1583    +  promoter       AmpR promoter: bla
   1585..1942    +  promoter       SV40 promoter: SV40 enhancer and early promoter
   1977..2771    +  CDS            NeoR/KanR: aminoglycoside phosphotransferase from Tn5; aph(3')-II (or nptII); confers resistance to neomycin, kanamycin, and G418 (Geneticin®)
   2792..2944    +  CDS            ble (fragment): BLE_KLEPN - Experimental evidence at protein level: Swiss-Prot protein existence level 1. Binding protein with a strong affinity to the bleomycin family of antibiotics. Binds to CL990; an antimitotic-antibiotic compound. From Klebsiella pneumoniae.
   3003..3050    +  polyA_signal   HSV TK poly(A) signal: herpes simplex virus thymidine kinase polyadenylation signal (Cole and Stacy, 1985)
   3141..3157    -  polyA_signal   bGH poly(A) signal (fragment): bovine growth hormone polyadenylation signal
   3379..3967    +  rep_origin     ori: high-copy-number ColE1/pMB1/pBR322/pUC origin of replication
   4142..4445    +  enhancer       CMV enhancer: human cytomegalovirus immediate early enhancer
   4446..4649    +  promoter       CMV promoter: human cytomegalovirus (CMV) immediate early promoter
   4672..4699    +  misc_feature   MCS (fragment): multiple cloning site
