[The description below was written by a language model from this plasmid's Addgene catalogue record and pLannotate feature annotations shown in this document.]
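Description:
eGFP-PRM-5R is a mammalian expression plasmid built on the Clontech pEGFP-N1 backbone. It carries an insert of about 355 bp encoding five tandem repeats of the proline-rich motif (PRM) from human ABL1, separated by flexible glycine/serine-rich linkers. No other part of ABL1 is present. The insert was cloned between the EcoRI and AgeI sites of the multiple cloning site, downstream of the human cytomegalovirus immediate-early enhancer and promoter. In the circular map it sits directly upstream of the EGFP coding sequence. Despite the "eGFP-" prefix in the name, this N1-type layout implies a PRM-5R protein with EGFP fused to its C-terminus. The transcript ends at the SV40 polyadenylation signal. The automated feature table does not annotate the PRM repeats themselves; they fall in the unannotated stretch between the residual MCS fragment and the start of EGFP. The sequenced record (about 5.08 kb) is slightly longer than the catalogued total of 5,055 bp.

The plasmid is propagated in E. coli through a high-copy ColE1/pUC-type origin, and an f1 origin is also present. A single Tn5 aminoglycoside phosphotransferase gene (NeoR/KanR) serves in both hosts. A bacterial promoter drives it for kanamycin selection in bacteria, and the SV40 enhancer/early promoter with an HSV TK polyadenylation signal drives it for G418 selection in mammalian cells. The short large T antigen, ble and bGH poly(A) annotations are fragmentary matches within backbone sequence rather than functional elements.

The construct comes from work on phase transitions in the assembly of multivalent signalling proteins. It provides a fluorescently tagged, pentavalent proline-rich ligand for expression and imaging in mammalian cells.
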