Addgene plasmid #112155: eGFP-PRM-5R
Purpose: Mammalian expression plasmid for PRM-5R in a vector expressing eGFP.
Depositing lab: Michael Rosen. Depositing organization: University of Texas Southwestern Medical Center. Publication: Phase transitions in the assembly of multivalent signalling proteins. Li P, Banjade S, Cheng HC, Kim S, Chen B, Guo L, Llaguno M, Hollingsworth JV, King DS, Banani SF, Russo PS, Jiang QX, Nixon BT, Rosen MK. Nature. 2012 Mar 7;483(7389):336-40. doi: 10.1038/nature10879. PubMed 22398450.
Backbone
  Vector backbone: pEGFP-N1
  Backbone manufacturer: Clontech
  Backbone size w/o insert (bp): 4700
  Total vector size (bp): 5055
  Vector type: Mammalian Expression
  Selectable markers: Neomycin (select with G418)
Growth in bacteria
  Bacterial resistance: Kanamycin, 50 μg/mL
  Growth temperature: 37°C
  Growth strain: DH5alpha
  Copy number: Unknown
Gene/Insert
  Gene/Insert name: PRM-5R (alt name: 5 repeats of the PRM domain of ABl1)
  Species: H. sapiens (human)
  Insert size (bp): 355
  Mutation: contains only the PRM domain of Abl1
  Entrez Gene: ABL1 (a.k.a. ABL, BCR-ABL, CHDSKM, JTK7, bcr/abl, c-ABL, c-ABL1, p150, v-abl)
  Promoter: CMV
  Cloning method: Restriction Enzyme; 5′ cloning site EcoRI (not destroyed); 3′ cloning site AgeI (not destroyed)
  Sequencing primers: 5′ EGFP-N Sequencing Primer (CMV forward primer): 5'-CGCAAATGGGCGGTAGGCGTG-3'; 3′ EGFPstrt-3: 5'-CTCGCCCTTGCTCACCAT-3'
Terms and licenses: Academic/Nonprofit Terms; Industry Terms: Not Available to Industry
Depositor comments: protein sequence: HMKGGSWGGSAPPPPPPSRGWGSGGSGGSGGSAPPPPPPSRGGGGSGGSGGSGGSAPPPPPPSRGGGGSRDPGGSGGSGGSAPPPPPPSRGWGSGGSGGSGGSAPPPPPPSRGGGGSPVAT
How to cite: eGFP-PRM-5R was a gift from Michael Rosen (Addgene plasmid # 112155 ; http://n2t.net/addgene:112155 ; RRID:Addgene_112155)
